>Addgene plasmid #206431 | pINTO_7/8 | addgene full sequence | sequence record 419745 | Addgene NGS Result
ATGGCGGAAACAGCGGTTATCAATCACAAGAAACGTAAAAATAGCCCGCGAATCGTCCAGTCAAACGACC
TCACTGAGGCGGCATATAGTCTCTCCCGGGATCAAAAACGTATGCTGTATCTGTTCGTTGACCAGATCAG
AAAATCTGATGGCACCCTACAGGAACATGACGGTATCTGCGAGATCCATGTTGCTAAATATGCTGAAATA
TTCGGATTGACCTCTGCGGAAGCCAGTAAGGATATACGGCAGGCATTGAAGAGTTTCGCGGGGAAGGAAG
TGGTTTTTTATCGCCCTGAAGAGGATGCCGGCGATGAAAAAGGCTATGAATCTTTTCCTTGGTTTATCAA
ACGTGCGCACAGTCCATCCAGAGGGCTTTACAGTGTACATATCAACCCATATCTCATTCCCTTCTTTATC
GGGTTACAGAACCGGTTTACGCAGTTTCGGCTTAGTGAAACAAAAGAAATCACCAATCCGTATGCCATGC
GTTTATACGAATCCCTGTGTCAGTATCGTAAGCCGGATGGCTCAGGCATCGTCTCTCTGAAAATCGACTG
GATCATAGAGCGTTACCAGCTGCCTCAAAGTTACCAGCGTATGCCTGACTTCCGCCGCCGCTTCCTGCAG
GTCTGTGTTAATGAGATCAACAGCAGAACTCCAATGCGCCTCTCATACATTGAGAAAAAGAAAGGCCGCC
AGACGACTCATATCGTATTTTCCTTCCGCGATATCACTTCCATGACGACAGGATAGTCTGAGGGTTATCT
GTCACAGATTTGAGGGTGGTTCGTCACATTTGTTCTGACCTACTGAGGGTAATTTGTCACAGTTTTGCTG
TTTCCTTCAGCCTGCATGGATTTTCTCATACTTTTTGAACTGTAATTTTTAAGGAAGCCAAATTTGAGGG
CAGTTTGTCACAGTTGATTTCCTTCTCTTTCCCTTCGTCATGTGACCTGATATCGGGGGTTAGTTCGTCA
TCATTGATGAGGGTTGATTATCACAGTTTATTACTCTGAATTGGCTATCCGCGTGTGTACCTCTACCTGG
AGTTTTTCCCACGGTGGATATTTCTTCTTGCGCTGAGCGTAAGAGCTATCTGACAGAACAGTTCTTCTTT
GCTTCCTCGCCAGTTCGCTCGCTATGCTCGGTTACACGGCTGCGGCGAGCATCACGTGCTATAAAAATAA
TTATAATTTAAATTTTTTAATATAAATATATAAATTAAAAATAGAAAGTAAAAAAAGAAATTAAAGAAAA
AATAGTTTTTGTTTTCCGAAGATGTAAAAGACTCTAGGGGGATCGCCAACAAATACTACCTTTTACCTTG
CTCATCCTGCTCTCAGGTATTAATGCCGAATTGTTTCATCTTGTCTGTGTAGAAGACCACACACGAAAAT
CCTGTGATTTTACATTTTACTTATCGTTAATCGAATGTATATCTATTTAATCTGCTTTTCTTGTCTAATA
AATATATATGTAAAGTACGCTTTTTGTTGAAATTTTTTAAACCTTTGTTTATTTTTTTTTCTTCATTCCG
TAACTCTTCTACCTTCTTTATTTACTTTCTAAAATCCAAATACAAAACATAAAAATAAATAAACACAGAG
TAAATTCCCAAATTATTCCATCATTAAAAGATACGAGGCGCGTGTAAGTTACAGGCAAGCGATCCTAGTA
CACTCTATATTTTTTTATGCCTCGGTAATGATTTTCATTTTTTTTTTCCACCTAGCGGATGACTCTTTTT
TTTTCTTAGCGATTGGCATTATCACATAATGAATTATACATTATATAAAGTAATGTGATTTCTTCGAAGA
ATATACTAAAAAATGAGCAGGCAAGATAAACGAAGGCAAAGATGACAGAGCAGAAAGCCCTAGTAAAGCG
TATTACAAATGAAACCAAGATTCAGATTGCGATCTCTTTAAAGGGTGGTCCCCTAGCGATAGAGCACTCG
ATCTTCCCAGAAAAAGAGGCAGAAGCAGTAGCAGAACAGGCCACACAATCGCAAGTGATTAACGTCCACA
CAGGTATAGGGTTTCTGGACCATATGATACATGCTCTGGCCAAGCATTCCGGCTGGTCGCTAATCGTTGA
GTGCATTGGTGACTTACACATAGACGACCATCACACCACTGAAGACTGCGGGATTGCTCTCGGTCAAGCT
TTTAAAGAGGCCCTAGGGGCCGTGCGTGGAGTAAAAAGGTTTGGATCAGGATTTGCGCCTTTGGATGAGG
CACTTTCCAGAGCGGTGGTAGATCTTTCGAACAGGCCGTACGCAGTTGTCGAACTTGGTTTGCAAAGGGA
GAAAGTAGGAGATCTCTCTTGCGAGATGATCCCGCATTTTCTTGAAAGCTTTGCAGAGGCTAGCAGAATT
ACCCTCCACGTTGATTGTCTGCGAGGCAAGAATGATCATCACCGTAGTGAGAGTGCGTTCAAGGCTCTTG
CGGTTGCCATAAGAGAAGCCACCTCGCCCAATGGTACCAACGATGTTCCCTCCACCAAAGGTGTTCTTAT
GTAGTTTTACACAGGAGTCTGGACTTGACGCTAGTGATAATAAGTGACTGAGGTATGTGCTCATCTTATC
TCCTTTTGTAGTGTTGCTCTTATTTTAAACAACTTTGCGGTTTTTTGATGACTTTGCGATTTTGTTGTTG
CTTTGCAGTAAATTGCAAGATTTAATAAAAAAACGCAAAGCAATGATTAAAGGATGTTCAGAATGAAACT
CATGGAAACACTTAACCAGTGCATAAACGCTGGTCATGAAATGACGAAGGCTATCGCCATTGCACAGTTT
AATGATGACAGCCCGGAAGCGAGGAAAATAACCCGGCGCTGGAGAATAGGTGAAGCAGCGGATTTAGTTG
GGGTTTCTTCTCAGGCTATCAGAGATGCCGAGAAAGCAGGGCGACTACCGCACCCGGATATGGAAATTCG
AGGACGGGTTGAGCAACGTGTTGGTTATACAATTGAACAAATTAATCATATGCGTGATGTGTTTGGTACG
CGATTGCGACGTGCTGAAGACGTATTTCCACCGGTGATCGGGGTTGCTGCCCATAAAGGTGGCGTTTACA
AAACCTCAGTTTCTGTTCATCTTGCTCAGGATCTGGCTCTGAAGGGGCTACGTGTTTTGCTCGTGGAAGG
TAACGACCCCCAGGGAACAGCCTCAATGTATCACGGATGGGTACCAGATCTTCATATTCATGCAGAAGAC
ACTCTCCTGCCTTTCTATCTTGGGGAAAAGGACGATGTCACTTATGCAATAAAGCCCACTTGCTGGCCGG
GGCTTGACATTATTCCTTCCTGTCTGGCTCTGCACCGTATTGAAACTGAGTTAATGGGCAAATTTGATGA
AGGTAAACTGCCCACCGATCCACACCTGATGCTCCGACTGGCCATTGAAACTGTTGCTCATGACTATGAT
GTCATAGTTATTGACAGCGCGCCTAACCTGGGTATCGGCACGATTAATGTCGTATGTGCTGCTGATGTGC
TGATTGTTCCCACGCCTGCTGAGTTGTTTGACTACACCTCCGCACTGCAGTTTTTCGATATGCTTCGTGA
TCTGCTCAAGAACGTTGATCTTAAAGGGTTCGAGCCTGATGTACGTATTTTGCTTACCAAATACAGCAAT
AGCAATGGCTCTCAGTCCCCGTGGATGGAGGAGCAAATTCGGGATGCCTGGGGAAGCATGGTTCTAAAAA
ATGTTGTACGTGAAACGGATGAAGTTGGTAAAGGTCAGATCCGGATGAGAACTGTTTTTGAACAGGCCAT
TGATCAACGTTCTTCAACTGGTGCCTGGAGAAATGCTCTTTCTATTTGGGAACCTGTCTGCAATGAAATT
TTCGATCGTCTGATTAAACCACGCTGGGAGATTAGATAATGAAGCGTGCGCCTGTTATTCCAAAACATAC
GCTCAATACTCAACCGGTTGAAGATACTTCGTTATCGACACCAGCTGCCCCGATGGTGGATTCGTTAATT
GCGCGCGTAGGAGTAATGGCTCGCGGTAATGCCATTACTTTGCCTGTATGTGGTCGGGATGTGAAGTTTA
CTCTTGAAGTGCTCCGGGGTGATAGTGTTGAGAAGACCTCTCGGGTATGGTCAGGTAATGAACGTGACCA
GGAGCTGCTTACTGAGGACGCACTGGATGATCTCATCCCTTCTTTTCTACTGACTGGTCAACAGACACCG
GCGTTCGGTCGAAGAGTATCTGGTGTCATAGAAATTGCCGATGGGAGTCGCCGTCGTAAAGCTGCTGCAC
TTACCGAAAGTGATTATCGTGTTCTGGTTGGCGAGCTGGATGATGAGCAGATGGCTGCATTATCCAGATT
GGGTAACGATTATCGCCCAACAAGTGCTTATGAACGTGGTCAGCGTTATGCAAGCCGATTGCAGAATGAA
TTTGCTGGAAATATTTCTGCGCTGGCTGATGCGGAAAATATTTCACGTAAGATTATTACCCGCTGTATCA
ACACCGCCAAATTGCCTAAATCAGTTGTTGCTCTTTTTTCTCACCCCGGTGAACTATCTGCCCGGTCAGG
TGATGCACTTCAAAAAGCCTTTACAGATAAAGAGGAATTACTTAAGCAGCAGGCATCTAACCTTCATGAG
CAGAAAAAAGCTGGGGTGATATTTGAAGCTGAAGAAGTTATCACTCTTTTAACTTCTGTGCTTAAAACGT
CATCTGCATCAAGAACTAGTTTAAGCTCACGACATCAGTTTGCTCCTGGAGCGACAGTATTGTATAAGGG
CGATAAAATGGTGCTTAACCTGGACAGGTCTCGTGTTCCAACTGAGTGTATAGAGAAAATTGAGGCCATT
CTTAAGGAACTTGAAAAGCCAGCACCCTGATGCGACCTCGTTTTAGTCTACGTTTATCTGTCTTTACTTA
ATGTCCTTTGTTACAGGCCAGAAAGCATAACTGGCCTGAATATTCTCTCTGGGCCCACTGTTCCACTTGT
ATCGTCGGTCTGATAATCAGACTGGGACCACGGTCCCACTCGTATCGTCGGTCTGATTATTAGTCTGGGA
CCACGGTCCCACTCGTATCGTCGGTCTGATTATTAGTCTGGGACCACGGTCCCACTCGTATCGTCGGTCT
GATAATCAGACTGGGACCACGGTCCCACTCGTATCGTCGGTCTGATTATTAGTCTGGGACCATGGTCCCA
CTCGTATCGTCGGTCTGATTATTAGTCTGGGACCACGGTCCCACTCGTATCGTCGGTCTGATTATTAGTC
TGGAACCACGGTCCCACTCGTATCGTCGGTCTGATTATTAGTCTGGGACCACGGTCCCACTCGTATCGTC
GGTCTGATTATTAGTCTGGGACCACGATCCCACTCGTGTTGTCGGTCTGATTATCGGTCTGGGACCACGG
TCCCACTTGTATTGTCGATCAGACTATCAGCGTGAGACTACGATTCCATCAATGCCTGTCAAGGGCAAGT
ATTGACATGTCGTCGTAACCTGTAGAACGGAGTAACCTCGGTGTGCGGTTGTATGCCTGCTGTGGATTGC
TGCTGTGTCCTGCTTATCCACAACATTTTGCGCACGGTTATGTGGACAAAATACCTGGTTACCCAGGCCG
TGCCGGCACGTTAACCGGGCTGCATCCGATGCAAGTGTGTCGCTGTCGACGAGCTCGCGAGCTCGGACAT
GAGGTTGCCCCGTATTCAGTGTCGCTGATTTGTATTGTCTGAAGTTGTTTTTACGTTAAGTTGATGCAGA
TCAATTAATACGATACCTGCGTCATAATTGATTATTTGACGTGGTTTGATGGCCTCCACGCACGTTGTGA
TATGTAGATGATAATCATTATCACTTTACGGGTCCTTTCCGGTGATCCGACAGGTTACGGGGCGGCGACC
TCGCGGGTTTTCGCTATTTATGAAAATTTTCCGGTTTAAGGCGTTTCCGTTCTTCTTCGTCATAACTTAA
TGTTTTTATTTAAAATACCCTCTGAAAAGAAAGGAAACGACAGGTGCTGAAAGCGAGCTTTTTGGCCTCT
GTCGTTTCCTTTCTCTGTTTTTGTCCGTGGAATGAACAATGGAAGTCCGAGCTCATCGCTAATAACTTCG
TATAGCATACATTATACGAAGTTATATTCGATGCGGCCGCAAGGGGTTCGCGTCAGCGGGTGTTGGCGGG
TGTCGGGGCTGGCTTAACTATGCGGCATCAGAGCAGATTGTACTGAGAGTGCACCATATGCGGTGTGAAA
TACCACACAGATGCGTAAGGAGAAAATACCGCATCAGGCGCCATTCGCCATTCAGCTGCGCAACTGTTGG
GAAGGGCGATCGGTGCGGGCCTCTTCGCTATTACGCCAGCTGGCGAAAGGGGGATGTGCTGCAAGGCGAT
TAAGTTGGGTAACGCCAGGGTTTTCCCAGTCACGACGTTGTAAAACGACGGCCAGTGAATTGTAATACGA
CTCACTATAGGGCGAATTCGAGCTCGGTACCCGGGGATCCTCTAGAGTCGACCTGCAGGCATGCAAGCTT
GAGTATTCTATAGTCTCACCTAAATAGCTTGGCGTAATCATGGTCATAGCTGTTTCCTGTGTGAAATTGT
TATCCGCTCACAATTCCACACAACATACGAGCCGGAAGCATAAAGTGTAAAGCCTGGGGTGCCTAATGAG
TGAGCTAACTCACATTAATTGCGTTGCGCTCACTGCCCGCTTTCCAGTCGGGAAACCTGTCGTGCCAGCT
GCATTAATGAATCGGCCAACGCGAACCCCTTGCGGCCGCCCGGGCCGTCGACCAATTCTCATGTTTGACA
GCTTATCATCGAATTTCTGCCATTCATCCGCTTATTATCACTTATTCAGGCGTAGCAACCAGGCGTTTAA
GGGCACCAATAACTGCCTTAAAAAAATTACGCCCCGCCCTGCCACTCATCGCAGTACTGTTGTAATTCAT
TAAGCATTCTGCCGACATGGAAGCCATCACAAACGGCATGATGAACCTGAATCGCCAGCGGCATCAGCAC
CTTGTCGCCTTGCGTATAATATTTGCCCATGGTGAAAACGGGGGCGAAGAAGTTGTCCATATTGGCCACG
TTTAAATCAAAACTGGTGAAACTCACCCAGGGATTGGCTGAGACGAAAAACATATTCTCAATAAACCCTT
TAGGGAAATAGGCCAGGTTTTCACCGTAACACGCCACATCTTGCGAATATATGTGTAGAAACTGCCGGAA
ATCGTCGTGGTATTCACTCCAGAGCGATGAAAACGTTTCAGTTTGCTCATGGAAAACGGTGTAACAAGGG
TGAACACTATCCCATATCACCAGCTCACCGTCTTTCATTGCCATACGAAATTCCGGATGAGCATTCATCA
GGCGGGCAAGAATGTGAATAAAGGCCGGATAAAACTTGTGCTTATTTTTCTTTACGGTCTTTAAAAAGGC
CGTAATATCCAGCTGAACGGTCTGGTTATAGGTACATTGAGCAACTGACTGAAATGCCTCAAAATGTTCT
TTACGATGCCATTGGGATATATCAACGGTGGTATATCCAGTGATTTTTTTCTCCATTTTAGCTTCCTTAG
CTCCTGAAAATCTCGATAACTCAAAAAATACGCCCGGTAGTGATCTTATTTCATTATGGTGAAAGTTGGA
ACCTCTTACGTGCCGATCAACGTCTCATTTTCGCCAAAAGTTGGCCCAGGGCTTCCCGGTATCAACAGGG
ACACCAGGATTTATTTATTCTGCGAAGTGATCTTCCGTCACAGGTATTTATTCGCGATAAGCTCATGGAG
CGGCGTAACCGTCGCACAGGAAGGACAGAGAAAGCGCGGATCTGGGAAGTGACGGACAGAACGGTCAGGA
CCTGGATTGGGGAGGCGGTTGCCGCCGCTGCTGCTGACGGTGTGACGTTCTCTGTTCCGGTCACACCACA
TACGTTCCGCCATTCCTATGCGATGCACATGCTGTATGCCGGTATACCGCTGAAAGTTCTGCAAAGCCTG
ATGGGACATAAGTCCATCAGTTCAACGGAAGTCTACACGAAGGTTTTTGCGCTGGATGTGGCTGCCCGGC
ACCGGGTGCAGTTTGTGATGCCGGAGTCTGATGCGGTTGCGATGCTGAAACAATTATCCTGAGAATAAAT
GCCTTGGCCTTTATATGGAAATGTGGAACTGAGTGGATATGCTGTTTTTGTCTGTTAAACAGAGAAGCTG
GCTGTTATCCACTGAGAAGCGAACGAAACAGTCGGGAAAATCTCCCATTATCGTAGAGATCCGCATTATT
AATCTCAGGAGCCTGTGTAGCGTTTATAGGAAGTAGTGTTCTGTCATGATGCCTGCAAGCGGTAACGAAA
ACGATTTGAATATGCCTTCAGGAACAATAGAAATCTTCGTGCGGTGTTACGTTGAAGTGGAGCGGATTAT
GTCAGCAATGGACAGAACAACCTAATGAACACAGAACCATGATGTGGTCTGTCCTTTTACAGCCAGTAGT
GCTCGCCGCAGTCGAGCGACAGGGCGAAGCCCATCGATACTAGCTTGATTGGGATATCTCGCTCATGTTT
GTCGCGTGCTATGTCTTTTTAGGTACTTTGAACCTACGTTCGTACTTGTATAATATGATCATCGTATTAT
CGTTTTTCATCCGTCCAGCGCAAAATGCATTAGCAGCTAGTCCTAGCGTGCGGAGCTACCTGGACAGGTG
CATGACGGATGCGTGTCCTTCAGTGACTTTCTAATTAACAGTAACTTCTTTACTTATGTTTCAGTTTGTA
AGAAGCGGGATTCGCTCGTCGCTTGACATCTGATTGGACTGCGTCGGCACGTGAAAACTACATTGTGAAA
TCTGCTAAAACTCCGGGTATCTCTGACACAAAACGATTCGGCTTCGCAATTTCAACATTACGGTCAAGGC
TAACGTATCTTTCTCGGTCAACTTCAGATTATGCCGATTAAATTGTCGTAGCTTTCAAGGCGTTTTGAGT
ACTGCGGCAGTTGTTGAACCTGCAAGGAGAAGATCTCGACAACAGAATAAAGCGAAAAATGGGTCTCATG
CACTAACACTCAGGCCTCCCTCATAATCTCTGTTTGAGTTTACCAACAACACATATATACATTTCGACAA
AATGACCACTCTTGACGACACGGCTTACCGGTACCGCACCAGTGTCCCGGGGGACGCCGAGGCCATCGAG
GCACTGGATGGGTCCTTCACCACCGACACCGTCTTCCGCGTCACCGCCACCGGGGACGGCTTCACCCTGC
GGGAGGTGCCGGTGGACCCGCCCCTGACCAAGGTGTTCCCCGACGACGAATCGGACGACGAATCGGACGA
CGGGGAGGACGGCGACCCGGACTCCCGGACGTTCGTCGCGTACGGGGACGACGGCGACCTGGCGGGCTTC
GTGGTCGTCTCGTACTCCGGCTGGAACCGCCGGCTGACCGTCGAGGACATCGAGGTCGCCCCGGAGCACC
GGGGGCACGGGGTCGGGCGCGCGTTGATGGGGCTCGCGACGGAGTTCGCCCGCGAGCGGGGCGCCGGGCA
CCTCTGGCTGGAGGTCACCAACGTCAACGCACCGGCGATCCACGCGTACCGGCGGATGGGGTTCACCCTC
TGCGGCCTGGACACCGCCCTGTACGACGGCACCGCCTCGGACGGCGAGCAGGCGCTCTACATGAGCATGC
CCTGCCCCTGACCGACGCCGACCAACACCGCCGGTCCGACGCGGCCCGACGGGTCCGAGGCCTCGGAGAT
CTGGGCCCATGCGGCCGCAACAACTACCTCGACTTTGGCTGGGACACTTTCAGTGAGGACAAGAAGCTTC
AGAAGCGTGCTATCGAACTCAACCAGGGACGTGCGGCACAAATGGGCATCCTTGCTCTCATGGTGCACGA
ACAGTTGGGAGTCTCTATCCTTCCTTAAAAATTTAATTTTCATTAGTTGCAGTCACTCCGCTTTGGTTTA
AGAATTACTCTTTCTCTAAGTTTATTTTGAAGAGCGCTCTTCTGTATTAAGTAAATAATTAACGAATTTT
TATCTTCCGCTGCATAACCCTGCTTCGGGGTCATTATAGCGATTTTTTCGGTATATCCATCCTTTTTCGC
ACGATATACAGGATTTTGCCAAAGGGTTCGTGTAGACTTTCCTTGGTGTATCCAACGGCGTCAGCCGGGC
AGGATAGGTGAAGTAGGCCCACCCGCGAGCGGGTGTTCCTTCTTCACTGTCCCTTATTCGCACCTGGCGG
TGCTCAACGGGAATCCTGCTCTGCGAGGCTGGCCGGCTACCGCCGGCGTAACAGATGAGGGCAAGCGGAT
GGCTGATGAAACCAAGCCAACCAGGAAGGGCAGCCCACCTATCAAGGTGTACTGCCTTCCAGACGAACGA
AAAGCGATTGAGGAAAAGGCGGCGGCGGCCGGCATGAGCCTGTCGGCCTACCTGCTGGCCGTCGGCCAGG
GCTACAAAATCACGGGCGTCGTGGACTATGAGCACGTCCGCGAGCTGGCCCGCATCAATGGCGACCTGGG
CCGCCTGGGCGGCCTGCTGAAACTCTGGCTCACCGACGACCCGCGCACGGCGCGGTTCGGTGATGCCACG
ATCCTCGCCCTGCTGGCGAAGATCGAAGAGAAGCAGGACGAGCTTGGCAAGGTCATGATGGGCGTGGTCC
GCCCGAGGGCAGAGCCATGACTTTTTTAGCCGCTAAAACGGCCGGGGGGTGCGCGTGATTGCCAAGCACG
TCCCCATGCGCTCCATCAAGAAGAGGCACTTCGAGCTGTAAGTACATCACCGACGAGCAAGGCAAGACGA
TCCGCGCCTGTTTTATTGAGAACGTTGTTCGTGTTGGCCTCAATGGTAGCGATGCGTCATTCAGCGAAGT
TCTGGTGCTGATGATGTGGTTCGCTTTGCCACTGGTCAATGTGGTAAGCCCGTGTAATGTCAGTAACCTT
TTTACTGATCTCAGCTTGAGCACGGTCGCTGATGAGCTTATCCATGGCCCCACGGTAACGGATATGATCC
TCTAGGGCGTTGACAAATTCTTTGTCGGTTTTCATGGGGTAGACGTCAGTGACCAGGGAACGTCTCCCTA
CAAAAAGTTGCGCATACTTTGCTCCGTTGTCGACGGCAGGGGTGTCGGACCAGATTGTATCTGTGGCAAC
GGCCTCATTGCGTCAATGGACCTTTAAAGCCGGGAAACGAGACTTGAAATGTTTACGTAGAGGTGCATTA
TAGACCTCACGCGCATATTGAGTGGTTGCAAAAATGGTTTTGCGAACGGTATCACTGGAGACCCATGCCA
GGCAAGGACGGAGGGCATCATAATCATGTTCATTGCGTTGGACAGCATGCTTGTTACACGTAAGTATACG
GTCGAGAGCATCGTGACGTTGAGAATTACAGATGGCAACGTGTCGGTGCATGTATTGGCCGAGATTGTCA
AATCGTGGCTCAATATATGGCATGCCAGGTAAGTCATGGATGTCGGTATGCCATTCAGCCTTCATGTCGA
TTTCGTTGTCGAGAACTGATGGGTCCCAGTCAACGTCAGAAGTAAGAACAACATGGGGAAGGGAATGAAG
TTCATGACTGGTGGGTGCGCGCATATCCATGTACGGAAGACCCTGTCGTATGTTTAGTGGGATGATGTAA
TCATCCAGGGTAACAATACGTTGGTTGCCGCCCACGGTACGAGACCGATCTTGAACACAATTGTGGCAAT
GTTCAAGTTGGGCGCTGGAATGGATGGTTTTACCTTTACCAAGATGCGCGTATTGATGCATGATAACAAC
AATGGGCCCTCGTTGCGATTCGACAAGACCGGCAGCCGTGACAATGTCTAGATTGGACAAGGTATGTTCA
TTTATACCGGTTATGTTGGCTGAACGTCCAGTTTTGTGCAGTACGGTAACATCACTCCCCGCAAGTCCAC
CGTTGGCACCGCGATCGACAAGTGCAGATGTGGTATTTTGTACTGTGTGTCGGGAGACTTGGTACTGTAA
CACATTTGACTGAAGTGACTTGGTGGTACCATGAGGACGGAGGGAACCCGTTGATACGGTGTTGCGTGAC
GCTGCAAGTACCTTACGTATGTCGCCTGGATCCATACGTCCAACCCGATCAGAAAGATGTGCTAGGAGTT
CCGTTTCTGGTGCACAATCATGAAAGGTATCCACGGGAGTTCCATTGTTGTCGTCCGGGGCTGCGTCGCG
ACTGCCAGTTGCATGTACATGCGCCATCAAGGGACGTGCCAATCCATTACTAACCGGGAGAACCTTAGCT
GGGGCAGCCAATCCCTGAAGTATAGCCTTAGCATCATCTGAGAGCTGGTTCCACATATCTCTAGGGATAT
AAGGTCGTTCACGGTTAGTGGGCGTACTATGATGTCGGTTATTAGTACAATTCTCCCTGCGGGCATGCGC
ATTGGCTTCATAGAGTACGGAAGGTGACAAGTCAATATTGTAGTTAACATCCGGATCAGTGTCAAAGTCT
GTAGGATGGTAAGAAAGATCAGTAGAATGAATACTACGCTTTTCCTTGGGACTACGGGAATTAGAGAAGT
TGTTTCCTTTATTGTAGAGTGACGCTGAAGCAAGTAGAAGACTAAGGTAACTCTCGTAGCTAATAGGATT
ACCTCCTTTGGCTAGGTCAAGAGTGGCTGTGATCTTCACTTGACAAAGTTCCGGTACATTGTGGACAGCA
TTCTCCAAAAGACTAAGACACAGTTGCTTTGGGAGTTGCTCAGCCATTGGTACAGTATTGTGGTAGATAC
AAAGGTGGTTCTTCCAATGAAGGATAAATCCTTCTGCTGTGCCTGTCCATGAGGATCCATATTTCGCCGT
AGTTAGGTAACCAAGCGTGGTGGCTGAACTGATCTTCGCACTTGCTGATTCCGTATAGTGTTTGACAACT
TTACAAAACACTTCTTGCGCAGTTCGCTCTAGCCTGGACAGAGAAGGGACAATCTTCGTCGTTAAGACTC
GTGCGAATAGCAAAAGATCACAAAATAGCACATCGGCACCGACCAACGATTATTTCCAAGGAAAAAAAGA
ATGCTTCACTACAAGAAATTGTGTCATCCCTATACAGAGTCTTGTTACTGTGACAGAAAATTGATGGAAG
ATGTGGCGGATTGCCTTTACACTAGCCAACTTGTTCGACTAATTGCAGCTTCTTCTGAGAGGCTTCACCG
AGTAACGCGAAGAACACCGGTGTCTCGTACATGCTCGTCGGTGAACGCTCGTCCAATGACACCCCCCACT
TTGTATCAATATCCCAACTTGGTAGTGAACTGGAATGATACATGCAATTTCGCGCCGCATCAACAGCCAC
GGGCCACCATCGACGAATAGACTCGGTCGAGCTGGTTGCCCTCGCCGCTGGGCTGGCGGCCGTCTATGGC
CCTGCAAACGCGCCAGAAACGCCGTCGAAGCCGTGTGCGAGACACCGCGGCCGGCCGCCGGCGTTGTGGA
TACCTCGCGGAAAACTTGGCCCTCACTGACAGATGAGGGGCGGACGTTGACACTTGAGGGGCCGACTCAC
CCGGCGCGGCGTTGACAGATGAGGGGCAGGCTCGATTTCGGCCGGCGACGTGGAGCTGGCCAGCCTCGCA
AATCGGCGAAAACGCCTGATTTTACGCGAGTTTCCCACAGATGATGTGGACAAGCCTGGGGATAAGTGCC
CTGCGGTATTGACACTTGAGGGGCGCGACTACTGACAGATGAGGGGCGCGATCCTTGACACTTGAGGGGC
AGAGTGCTGACAGATGAGGGGCGCACCTATTGACATTTGAGGGGCTGTCCACAGGCAGAAAATCCAGCAT
TTGCAAGGGTTTCCGCCCGTTTTTCGGCCACCGCTAACCTGTCTTTTAACCTGCTTTTAAACCAATATTT
ATAAACCTTGTTTTTAACCAGGGCTGCGCCCTGTGCGCGTGACCGCGCACGCCGAAGGGGGGTGCCCCCC
CTTCTCGAACCCTCCCGGTCGAGTGAGCGAGGAAGCACCAGGGAACAGCACTTATATATTCTGCTTACAC
ACGATGCCTGAAAAAACTTCCCTTGGGGTTATCCACTTATCCACGGGGATATTTTTATAATTATTTTTTT
TATAGTTTTTAGATCTTCTTTTTTAGAGCGCCTTGTAGGCCTTTATCCATGCTGGTTCTAGAGAAGGTGT
TGTGACAAATTGCCCTTTCAGTGTGACAAATTACCCTCAAATGACAGTCCTGTCTGTGACAAATTGCCCT
TAACCCTGTGACAAATTGCCCTCAGAAGAAGCTGTTTTTTCACAAAGTTATCCCTGCTTATTGACTCTTT
TTTATTTAGTGTGACAATCTAAAAACTTGTCACACTTCACATGGATCTGTC
Features (pLannotate 1.2.2; 29 found; start..end, strand, type, name):
      1..756     +  CDS            repE: replication initiation protein for the bacterial F plasmid; repE
    759..1009    +  misc_feature   incC: incC; incompatibility region of the bacterial F plasmid
   1171..1674    +  misc_feature   CEN/ARS: S. cerevisiae CEN6 centromere fused to an autonomously replicating sequence
   1675..1861    +  promoter       HIS3 promoter: S. cerevisiae HIS3
   1862..2524    +  CDS            HIS3: imidazoleglycerol-phosphate dehydratase, required for histidine biosynthesis; S. cerevisiae HIS3; yeast auxotrophic marker
   2714..3889    +  CDS            sopA: partitioning protein for the bacterial F plasmid; sopA
   3889..4860    +  CDS            sopB: partitioning protein for the bacterial F plasmid; sopB
   4933..5406    +  misc_feature   sopC: sopC; centromere-like partitioning region of the bacterial F plasmid
   5506..5652    +  CDS            yuaZ (fragment): YUAZ_ECO57 - Protein predicted: Swiss-Prot protein existence level 4. From Escherichia coli O157:H7.
   5666..6064    -  misc_feature   cos: lambda cos site; allows packaging into phage lambda particles
   6082..6115    +  protein_bind   loxP: Cre-mediated recombination occurs in the 8-bp core sequence (GCATACAT). Cre recombinase
   6169..6268    +  misc_feature   bom (fragment): basis of mobility region from pBR322
   6274..6430    -  CDS            lacZα (fragment): LacZα fragment of β-galactosidase; lacZ fragment
   6433..6451    +  promoter       T7 promoter: promoter for bacteriophage T7 RNA polymerase
   6454..6510    +  misc_feature   MCS: pUC18/19 multiple cloning site
   6575..6597    -  protein_bind   lac operator (fragment): The lac repressor binds to the lac operator to inhibit transcription in E. coli. This inhibition can be relieved by adding lactose or isopropyl-β-D-thiogalactopyranoside (IPTG). lac repressor encoded by lacI
   6601..6631    -  promoter       lac promoter: promoter for the E. coli lac operon
   6646..6667    -  protein_bind   CAP binding site: CAP binding activates transcription in the presence of cAMP. E. coli catabolite activator protein
   6680..6743    -  CDS            lacI (fragment): lac repressor; lacI; The lac repressor binds to the lac operator to inhibit transcription in E. coli. This inhibition can be relieved by adding lactose or isopropyl-β-D-thiogalactopyranoside (IPTG).
   6785..6802    +  promoter       tet promoter (fragment): E. coli promoter for tetracycline efflux protein gene
   6890..7546    -  CDS            cat: CAT_ECOLX - Experimental evidence at protein level: Swiss-Prot protein existence level 1. This enzyme is an effector of chloramphenicol resistance in bacteria. From Escherichia coli. This protein is used as a marker in many commonly used cloning vectors, such as pACYC184.
   7547..7649    -  promoter       cat promoter: promoter of the E. coli cat gene encoding chloramphenicol acetyltransferase
   7765..8109    +  CDS            resD (fragment): REDF_ECOLI - Also known as D. Protein inferred from homology: Swiss-Prot protein existence level 3. Acts as a repressor of transcription and as a site-specific resolvase that cleaves at the RfsF site. From Escherichia coli (strain K12).
   9102..9671    +  CDS            NrsR: nourseothricin acetyltransferase; Streptomyces noursei nat1; confers resistance to nourseothricin
   9746..9895    +  CDS            FCPA (fragment): FCPA_PHATR - Also known as FCP1. Experimental evidence at transcript level: Swiss-Prot protein existence level 2. The light-harvesting complex (LHC) functions as a light receptor, it captures and delivers excitation energy to photosystems with which it is closely associated. Energy is transferred from the carotenoid and chlorophyll C (or B) to chlorophyll A and the photosynthetic reaction centers where it is used to synthesize ATP and reducing power. From Phaeodactylum tricornutum (Diatom).
  10147..10256   +  oriT           oriT: incP origin of transfer
  10289..10660   +  CDS            traJ: oriT-recognizing protein; traJ
  13332..13946   +  rep_origin     oriV: origin of replication for the bacterial F plasmid
  14022..14241   +  rep_origin     ori2: secondary origin of replication for the bacterial F plasmid; also known as oriS
