[The description below was written by a language model from this plasmid's Addgene catalogue record and pLannotate feature annotations shown in this document.]
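Description:
pINTO_7/8 is an empty multi-host cloning backbone of about 14.3 kb, built on the pCC1BAC bacterial artificial chromosome and derived from an earlier pCC1BAC-based plasmid, pDMI-2. It has been domesticated so that only a single SapI recognition site remains. Digestion at that site exposes overhangs designed to let the vector be integrated into the Phaeodactylum tricornutum chloroplast genome, in the context of work on designing and assembling that 117-kb genome. No insert is present.

In E. coli the plasmid is maintained by the F-plasmid machinery: ori2, repE, incC and the sopA/sopB/sopC partitioning system, which together give stable low-copy inheritance suited to very large inserts. An additional oriV allows induction to high copy number with arabinose in strains such as EPI300 that carry an inducible trfA gene. Bacterial selection is by chloramphenicol through the cat gene. For yeast, a CEN6/ARS element provides centromeric replication and HIS3 under its own promoter serves as the auxotrophic marker, so the backbone can be propagated in S. cerevisiae. An incP oriT with traJ provides an origin of transfer, so the plasmid could be mobilised by conjugation given suitable helper functions.

The feature table also shows a nourseothricin acetyltransferase gene followed by a fragment matching P. tricornutum FCPA, which suggests a diatom selection cassette. Its promoter is not annotated, and roughly 2.7 kb downstream of traJ is also unannotated. Standard pCC1BAC remnants persist, including the lambda cos site, a loxP site, a T7 promoter and a lacZα/MCS region with lac regulatory elements.
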