Addgene plasmid #206431: pINTO_7/8
Purpose: (Empty Backbone) A vector backbone (pCC1BAC-based) containing a single SapI recognition site. When digested, it exposes overhangs that allow integration of the vector into the P. tricornutum chloroplast genome.
Depositing lab: Bogumil Karas. Depositing organization: University of Western Ontario. Publication: Design and assembly of the 117-kb Phaeodactylum tricornutum chloroplast genome. Walker EJL, Pampuch M, Chang N, Cochrane RR, Karas BJ. Plant Physiol. 2023 Dec 19:kiad670. doi: 10.1093/plphys/kiad670. PubMed 38114089.
Backbone
  Vector backbone: pINTO_7/8 (pCC1BAC-based)
  Backbone size (bp): 14328
  Modifications to backbone: Domesticated for SapI
  Vector type: Bacterial Expression, Yeast Expression
  Selectable markers: HIS3
Growth in bacteria
  Bacterial resistance: Chloramphenicol, 25 μg/mL
  Growth temperature: 37°C
  Growth strain: EPI300
  Growth instructions: The backbone contains an OriV. It can be induced to high-copy replication in the presence of arabinose if maintained in the EPI300 strain (or any other E. coli strain with the pBAD/trfA system).
  Copy number: High Copy
Resource information
  A portion of this plasmid was derived from a plasmid made by: This plasmid is derived from pDMI-2, which is a pCC1BAC-based plasmid that was originally engineered by Designer Microbes Inc (London, Ontario).
Terms and licenses: Academic/Nonprofit Terms; Industry Terms: Not Available to Industry
Depositor comments: Please visit https://www.biorxiv.org/content/10.1101/2023.06.05.543740v1 for bioRxiv preprint.
How to cite: pINTO_7/8 was a gift from Bogumil Karas (Addgene plasmid # 206431 ; http://n2t.net/addgene:206431 ; RRID:Addgene_206431)
